Addgene plasmid #244101: pAAV.hSynapFLEX.(mem).iGlucoSnFR2.mRuby3
Purpose: Plasma membrane targeted expression of green glucose sensor with non-responsive mRuby3
Depositing lab: Tim Brown & HHMI-JRC Tool Translation Team. Depositing organization: HHMI, Janelia Research Campus. Publication: iGlucoSnFR2: A genetically encoded fluorescent sensor for measuring intracellular or extracellular glucose in vivo in mouse brain. Marvin JS, Machler P, Meng C, Ates T, Patel RH, Adhikari R, Makurath MA, Ku Z, Feliciano D, Atasoy D, Cui G, Kleinfeld D, Brown TA. Sci Adv. 2025 Nov 14;11(46):eadz3889. doi: 10.1126/sciadv.adz3889. Epub 2025 Nov 12. PubMed 41223288.
Backbone
  Vector backbone: pAAV
  Vector type: AAV
Growth in bacteria
  Bacterial resistance: Ampicillin, 100 μg/mL
  Growth temperature: 37°C
  Growth strain: NEB Stable
  Copy number: High Copy
Gene/Insert
  Gene/Insert name: iGlucoSnFR2.mRuby3
  Species: M. musculus (mouse), Synthetic
  Tag / fusion protein: IgG kappa leader (N terminal on insert); mRuby3 (C terminal on insert)
  Cloning method: Restriction Enzyme; 5′ cloning site Unknown (unknown if destroyed)
Terms and licenses: Academic/Nonprofit Terms; Industry Terms: Not Available to Industry
How to cite: pAAV.hSynapFLEX.(mem).iGlucoSnFR2.mRuby3 was a gift from Tim Brown & HHMI-JRC Tool Translation Team (Addgene plasmid # 244101 ; http://n2t.net/addgene:244101 ; RRID:Addgene_244101)
