[The description below was written by a language model from this plasmid's Addgene catalogue record and pLannotate feature annotations shown in this document.]
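Description:
pAAV.hSynapFLEX.(mem).iGlucoSnFR2.mRuby3 is an AAV transfer plasmid for Cre-dependent, neuron-directed expression of a membrane-displayed glucose sensor. It is maintained in E. coli through a high-copy ColE1/pUC-type origin with ampicillin selection from a β-lactamase cassette, and it also carries an f1 phage origin. Small lacI and lacZα fragments flanking the viral cassette are annotation remnants of the cloning backbone. Two AAV2 inverted terminal repeats bracket the expression cassette, allowing it to be packaged into recombinant AAV particles. The recombination-prone ITRs fit with the record's use of a stabilising bacterial strain.

Within the ITRs, a human synapsin I promoter followed by a chimeric intron drives transcription toward a WPRE, which boosts transcript stability and expression, and an SV40 polyadenylation signal. These regulatory elements lie on the minus strand of the sequenced record, whereas the coding sequence lies on the plus strand. The open reading frame is therefore inverted relative to the promoter. It is flanked by paired loxP and lox2272 sites in the FLEX arrangement, in which Cre recombinase flips and then locks the cassette into the sense orientation, limiting expression to Cre-expressing neurons.

The payload begins with a mouse Igκ leader for entry into the secretory pathway, followed by the iGlucoSnFR2 sensor. Its GFP-derived fluorophore is annotated as an EGFP-like segment, while the surrounding glucose-binding sequence is not annotated. A PDGFRβ transmembrane domain then anchors the sensor at the plasma membrane, and mRuby3 is fused at the C terminus. According to the record, mRuby3 does not respond to glucose. It therefore plausibly serves as a red reference signal alongside the green glucose-dependent readout when imaging glucose in the mouse brain.
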