Features (pLannotate 1.2.2; 22 found; start..end, strand, type, name):
     69..497     +  rep_origin     f1 ori (sequence partly withheld): f1 bacteriophage origin of replication; arrow indicates direction of (+) strand synthesis
    550..654     +  promoter       AmpR promoter: bla
    655..1515    +  CDS            AmpR: β-lactamase; bla; confers resistance to ampicillin, carbenicillin, and related antibiotics
   1686..2274    +  rep_origin     ori: high-copy-number ColE1/pMB1/pBR322/pUC origin of replication
   2457..2513    +  CDS            lacI (fragment): lac repressor; lacI; The lac repressor binds to the lac operator to inhibit transcription in E. coli. This inhibition can be relieved by adding lactose or isopropyl-β-D-thiogalactopyranoside (IPTG).
   2507..2640    -  repeat_region  AAV2 ITR: inverted terminal repeat of adeno-associated virus serotype 2 inverted
   2711..2779    +  CDS            large T antigen (fragment): large T antigen from SV40 (simian virus 40)
   2802..2923    +  polyA_signal   SV40 poly(A) signal: SV40 polyadenylation signal
   3001..3589    -  misc_feature   WPRE: woodchuck hepatitis virus posttranscriptional regulatory element
   3661..3694    -  protein_bind   loxP: Cre-mediated recombination occurs in the 8-bp core sequence (GCATACAT). Cre recombinase
   3765..3798    -  protein_bind   lox2272: Cre-mediated recombination occurs in the 8-bp core sequence (GGATACTT). lox2272 sites are compatible with each other, but incompatible with loxP or loxN sites (Lee and Saito, 1988). Cre recombinase
   3829..3891    +  sig_peptide    Igκ leader: leader sequence from mouse immunoglobulin κ light chain
   4879..5598    +  CDS            cEGFP: cEGFP is a basic (constitutively fluorescent) green fluorescent protein published in 2008, derived from Aequorea victoria.
   5860..6006    +  CDS            PDGFRβ TM domain: transmembrane domain from platelet derived growth factor receptor beta
   6025..6048    +  CDS            PDGFRβ TM domain (fragment): transmembrane domain from platelet derived growth factor receptor beta
   6052..6762    +  CDS            mRuby3: mRuby3 is a basic (constitutively fluorescent) red fluorescent protein published in 2016, derived from Entacmaea quadricolor. It has low acid sensitivity.
   6778..6811    +  protein_bind   loxP: Cre-mediated recombination occurs in the 8-bp core sequence (GCATACAT). Cre recombinase
   6874..6907    +  protein_bind   lox2272: Cre-mediated recombination occurs in the 8-bp core sequence (GGATACTT). lox2272 sites are compatible with each other, but incompatible with loxP or loxN sites (Lee and Saito, 1988). Cre recombinase
   6920..7052    -  intron         chimeric intron: chimera between introns from human β-globin and immunoglobulin heavy chain genes
   7145..7542    -  promoter       hSyn promoter (fragment): human synapsin I promoter; confers neuron-specific expression (Kügler et al., 2003)
   7645..7777    +  repeat_region  AAV2 ITR (fragment): inverted terminal repeat of adeno-associated virus serotype 2 inverted
   7772..64      +  CDS            lacZα (fragment) (across the origin): LacZα fragment of β-galactosidase; lacZ fragment
>Addgene plasmid #244101 | pAAV.hSynapFLEX.(mem).iGlucoSnFR2.mRuby3 | addgene full sequence | sequence record 487005 | Addgene NGS Result
GCGTAATAGCGAAGAGGCCCGCACCGATCGCCCTTCCCAACAGTTGCGCAGCCTGAATGGCGAATGGG
[124 nt withheld, positions 69-192]
C
[91 nt withheld, positions 194-284]
A
[49 nt withheld, positions 286-334]
CCTTTGACGTTGGAGTCCACGTTCTTT
[37 nt withheld, positions 362-398]
ACCCTATCTCGGTCTATTCTTTTGATTTATAAGGGATTTTGCCGATTTCGGCCTATTGGTTAAAAAATGA
GCTGATTTAACAAAAATTTAACGCGAATTTTAACAAAATATTAACGCTTACAATTTAGGTGGCACTTTTC
GGGGAAATGTGCGCGGAACCCCTATTTGTTTATTTTTCTAAATACATTCAAATATGTATCCGCTCATGAG
ACAATAACCCTGATAAATGCTTCAATAATATTGAAAAAGGAAGAGTATGAGTATTCAACATTTCCGTGTC
GCCCTTATTCCCTTTTTTGCGGCATTTTGCCTTCCTGTTTTTGCTCACCCAGAAACGCTGGTGAAAGTAA
AAGATGCTGAAGATCAGTTGGGTGCACGAGTGGGTTACATCGAACTGGATCTCAACAGCGGTAAGATCCT
TGAGAGTTTTCGCCCCGAAGAACGTTTTCCAATGATGAGCACTTTTAAAGTTCTGCTATGTGGCGCGGTA
TTATCCCGTATTGACGCCGGGCAAGAGCAACTCGGTCGCCGCATACACTATTCTCAGAATGACTTGGTTG
AGTACTCACCAGTCACAGAAAAGCATCTTACGGATGGCATGACAGTAAGAGAATTATGCAGTGCTGCCAT
AACCATGAGTGATAACACTGCGGCCAACTTACTTCTGACAACGATCGGAGGACCGAAGGAGCTAACCGCT
TTTTTGCACAACATGGGGGATCATGTAACTCGCCTTGATCGTTGGGAACCGGAGCTGAATGAAGCCATAC
CAAACGACGAGCGTGACACCACGATGCCTGTAGCAATGGCAACAACGTTGCGCAAACTATTAACTGGCGA
ACTACTTACTCTAGCTTCCCGGCAACAATTAATAGACTGGATGGAGGCGGATAAAGTTGCAGGACCACTT
CTGCGCTCGGCCCTTCCGGCTGGCTGGTTTATTGCTGATAAATCTGGAGCCGGTGAGCGTGGGTCTCGCG
GTATCATTGCAGCACTGGGGCCAGATGGTAAGCCCTCCCGTATCGTAGTTATCTACACGACGGGGAGTCA
GGCAACTATGGATGAACGAAATAGACAGATCGCTGAGATAGGTGCCTCACTGATTAAGCATTGGTAACTG
TCAGACCAAGTTTACTCATATATACTTTAGATTGATTTAAAACTTCATTTTTAATTTAAAAGGATCTAGG
TGAAGATCCTTTTTGATAATCTCATGACCAAAATCCCTTAACGTGAGTTTTCGTTCCACTGAGCGTCAGA
CCCCGTAGAAAAGATCAAAGGATCTTCTTGAGATCCTTTTTTTCTGCGCGTAATCTGCTGCTTGCAAACA
AAAAAACCACCGCTACCAGCGGTGGTTTGTTTGCCGGATCAAGAGCTACCAACTCTTTTTCCGAAGGTAA
CTGGCTTCAGCAGAGCGCAGATACCAAATACTGTTCTTCTAGTGTAGCCGTAGTTAGGCCACCACTTCAA
GAACTCTGTAGCACCGCCTACATACCTCGCTCTGCTAATCCTGTTACCAGTGGCTGCTGCCAGTGGCGAT
AAGTCGTGTCTTACCGGGTTGGACTCAAGACGATAGTTACCGGATAAGGCGCAGCGGTCGGGCTGAACGG
GGGGTTCGTGCACACAGCCCAGCTTGGAGCGAACGACCTACACCGAACTGAGATACCTACAGCGTGAGCT
ATGAGAAAGCGCCACGCTTCCCGAAGGGAGAAAGGCGGACAGGTATCCGGTAAGCGGCAGGGTCGGAACA
GGAGAGCGCACGAGGGAGCTTCCAGGGGGAAACGCCTGGTATCTTTATAGTCCTGTCGGGTTTCGCCACC
TCTGACTTGAGCGTCGATTTTTGTGATGCTCGTCAGGGGGGCGGAGCCTATGGAAAAACGCCAGCAACGC
GGCCTTTTTACGGTTCCTGGCCTTTTGCTGGCCTTTTGCTCACATGTTCTTTCCTGCGTTATCCCCTGAT
TCTGTGGATAACCGTATTACCGCCTTTGAGTGAGCTGATACCGCTCGCCGCAGCCGAACGACCGAGCGCA
GCGAGTCAGTGAGCGAGGAAGCGGAAGAGCGCCCAATACGCAAACCGCCTCTCCCCGCGCGTTGGCCGAT
TCATTAATGCAGCTGCGCGCTCGCTCGCTCACTGAGGCCGCCCGGGCAAAGCCCGGGCGTCGGGCGACCT
TTGGTCGCCCGGCCTCAGTGAGCGAGCGAGCGCGCAGAGAGGGAGTGGCCAACTCCATCACTAGGGGTTC
CTTGTAGTTAATGATTAACCCGCCATGCTACTTATCTACGTAGCCATGCTCTAGGAAGATCCTTATCGAT
TTTACCACATTTGTAGAGGTTTTACTTGCTTTAAAAAACCTCCCACATCTCCCCCTGAACCTGAAACATA
AAATGAATGCAATTGTTGTTGTTAACTTGTTTATTGCAGCTTATAATGGTTACAAATAAAGCAATAGCAT
CACAAATTTCACAAATAAAGCATTTTTTTCACTGCATTCTAGTTGTGGTTTGTCCAAACTCATCAATGTA
TCTTATCATGTCTGCTCGAAGCGGCCGCCCGGGTCGACTCTAGATGCATGCTCGAGCGGCCGCCCGGGTC
GACGGTATCGATGCGGGGAGGCGGCCCAAAGGGAGATCCGACTCGTCTGAGGGCGAAGGCGAAGACGCGG
AAGAGGCCGCAGAGCCGGCAGCAGGCCGCGGGAAGGAAGGTCCGCTGGATTGAGGGCCGAAGGGACGTAG
CAGAAGGACGTCCCGCGCAGAATCCAGGTGGCAACACAGGCGAGCAGCCAAGGAAAGGACGATGATTTCC
CCGACAACACCACGGAATTGTCAGTGCCCAACAGCCGAGCCCCTGTCCAGCAGCGGGCAAGGCAGGCGGC
GATGAGTTCCGCCGTGGCAATAGGGAGGGGGAAAGCGAAAGTCCCGGAAAGGAGCTGACAGGTGGTGGCA
ATGCCCCAACCAGTGGGGGTTGCGTCAGCAAACACAGTGCACACCACGCCACGTTGCCTGACAACGGGCC
ACAACTCCTCATAAAGAGACAGCAACCAGGATTTATACAAGGAGGAGAAAATGAAAGCCATACGGGAAGC
AATAGCATGATACAAAGGCATTAAAGCAGCGTATCCACATAGCGTAAAAGGAGCAACATAGTTAAGAATA
CCAGTCAATCTTTCACAAATTTTGTAATCCAGAGGTTGATTATCGATAAGCTTCTCGAGTGGATCATCTG
CAGAATTCGCCCTTTTCAGTGTTTCGAACCTCTTCGAGGGACATAACTTCGTATAATGTATGCTATACGA
AGTTATGGGTCGATGGTGAGATCTGGACTAGAGGGTCGATGGTGATGCTTGGATCAAAATAGGAAGAATC
CCAATGATAACTTCGTATAAAGTATCCTATACGAAGTTATACTAGTGGTACCACCGGTGATATCGCCACC
ATGGAGACAGACACACTCCTGCTATGGGTACTGCTGCTCTGGGTTCCAGGTTCCACTGGTGACAGATCTA
AGCTGGAGATTTTCTCTTGGTGGGCTGGGGATGAAGGCCCTGCCCTGGAGGCACTCATCAGACTGTATAA
ACAGAAGTATCCTGGAGTAGAGGTGATAAACGCCACTGTCACCGGAGGTGCCGGTGTAAATGCTCGCGCT
GTCCTTAAGACAAGGATGCTTGGTGGTGATCCTCCTGATACATTTCAAGTTGCAGCAGGGATGGAGTTGA
TAGGCACATGGGTGGTGGCTAACAGAATGGAGGATCTCAGCGCCTTGTTTCGACAAGAGGGTTGGCTTCA
AGCCTTCCCCAAGGGCCTTATTGATCTGATTAGTTATAAAGGTGGTATATGGAGTGTGCCCGTTAATATT
CACAGGTCAAACGTAATGTGGTATTTGCCTGCAAAGCTAAAAGAGTGGGGAGTTAACCCCCCACGGACTT
GGGATGAGTTTCTTGCCACCTGTCAAACACTTAAACAAAAGGGTCTGGAAGCTCCACTGGCTCTCGGGGA
AAATTGGACACAACAACACCTCTGGGAGAGTGTCGCCTTGGCTGTATTGGGGCCTGATGATTGGAATAAT
CTGTGGAATGGGAAGCTGAAGTTCACAGACCCTAAAGCAGTTAGGGCATGGGAAGTCTTTGGCCGCGTTT
TGGACTGTGCCAACAAGGATGCAGCAGGCTTGTCTTGGCAGCAAGCTGTCGATCGGGTAGTACAGGGGAA
AGCCGCTTTTAACGTAATGGGCGACTGGGCAGCAGGATATATGACTACCACTCTCAAGTTGAAGCCTGGT
ACAGATTTCGCATGGGCACCAAGTCCCGGGACACAGGGCGTCTTTATGATGGTTTCCGACTCTTTCGGAC
TTCCCAAAGGAGCCAAAAATCGACAAAACGCTATCAACTGGCTTCGATTGGTCGGCTCTAAAGAAGGTCA
AGATACATTCAACCCACTGAAAGGGTCCATCGCTGCTCGGCTCGATAGCGACCCAAGCAAGTATCCGTGT
AACGTCTATATCACCGCCGACAAGCAGAAGAACGGCATCAAGGCGAACTTCAAGATCCGCCACAACGTGG
AGGACGGCAGCGTGCAGCTCGCCGACCACTACCAGCAGAACACCCCCATCGGCGACGGCCCCGTGCTGCT
GCCCGACAACCACTACCTGGTGACCCAGTCCGTGCTGAGCAAAGACCCCAACGAGAAGCGCGATCACATG
GTCCTGCTGGAGTTCGTGACCGCCGCCGGGATCACTCTCGGCATGGACGAGCTGTACAAGGGCGGTACCG
GAGGAAGCATGAGCAAGGGCGAGGAGCTGTTCACCGGGGTGGTGCCCATCCTGGTCGAGCTGGACGGCGA
CGTAAACGGCCACAAGTTCAGCGTGCGCGGCGAGGGCGAGGGCGATGCCACCAACGGCAAGCTGACCCTG
AAGTTCATCTGCACCACCGGCAAGCTGCCCGTGCCCTGGCCCACCCTCGTGACCACCCTGACCTACGGCG
TGCAGTGCTTCAGCCGCTACCCCGACCACATGAAGCAGCACGACTTCTTCAAGTCCGCCATGCCCGAAGG
CTACGTCCAGGAGCGCACCATCAGCTTCAAGGACGACGGCACCTACAAGACCCGCGCCGAGGTGAAGTTC
GAGGGCGACACCCTGGTGAACCGCATCGAGCTGAAGGGCATCGACTTCAAGGAGGACGGCAACATCCTGG
GGCACAAGCTGGAGTACAACTTTAACAACCCCAACGCATACGGACAGAGTGCAATGCGAGATTGGCGGAG
TAATCGCATCGTTGGCTCCCTGGTAGCAGGAGCAGTGGCCCCTGAAAGCTCCATGTCACAATTCGGAACA
GTAATGGAAATTTTCCTGCAAACACGCAACCCACAAGCAGCAGCAAATGCAGCACAAGCTATTGCTGACC
AAGTTGGCCTGGGTCGCCTTGGTCAGCTGCAGGTCGACGAACAAAAACTCATCTCAGAAGAGGATCTGAA
TGCTGTGGGCCAGGACACGCAGGAGGTCATCGTGGTGCCACACTCCTTGCCCTTTAAGGTGGTGGTGATC
TCAGCCATCCTGGCCCTGGTGGTGCTCACCATCATCTCCCTTATCATCCTCATCATGCTTTGGCAGAAGA
AGCCACGTTCTAGAGGCTCCGGAAATGCTGTGGGCCAGGACACGCAGGAGCGTATGGTGTCTAAGGGCGA
AGAGCTGATCAAGGAAAATATGCGTATGAAGGTGGTCATGGAAGGTTCGGTCAACGGCCACCAATTCAAA
TGCACAGGTGAAGGAGAAGGCAGGCCGTACGAGGGAGTGCAAACCATGAGGATCAAAGTCATCGAGGGAG
GACCCCTGCCATTTGCCTTTGACATTCTTGCCACGTCGTTCATGTATGGCAGCCGTACTTTTATCAAGTA
CCCGGCAGACATTCCTGATTTCTTTAAACAGTCCTTTCCTGAGGGTTTTACTTGGGAAAGAGTTACGAGA
TACGAAGATGGTGGAGTCGTCACCGTCACGCAGGACACCAGCCTTGAGGATGGCGAACTCGTTTACAACG
TCAAAGTCAGAGGGGTAAACTTTCCCTCCAATGGTCCCGTGATGCAGAAGAAGACCAAGGGTTGGGAGCC
TAATACAGAGATGATGTATCCAGCAGATGGTGGTCTGAGGGGATACACTGATATTGCACTGAAAGTTGAT
GGTGGTGGCCATCTGCATTGCAATTTCGTAACAACTTACAGGTCAAAAAAGACCGTCGGGAACATCAAGA
TGCCCGGTGTCCATGCCGTTGATCACCGCCTGGAAAGGATAGAGGAAAGTGACAATGAAACGTACGTAGT
ACAACGCGAAGTCGCAGTTGCCAAGTACTCCAATCTTGGTGGTGGTATGGATGAACTTTATAAGTAAGCT
AGCACTAGTATAACTTCGTATAGCATACATTATACGAAGTTATGTGTCGATGGTGATGCTTGGCAATTCG
GGTCGATGGTGAAGCATTGGTCTTCCTATTTTGATATAACTTCGTATAGGATACTTTATACGAAGTTATG
GGGATCATCACCTGTGGAGAGAAAGGCAAAGTGGATGTCAGTAAGACCAATAGGTGCCTATCAGAAACGC
AAGAGTCTTCTCTGTCTCGACAAGCCCAGTTTCTATTGGTCTCCTTAAACCTGTCTTGTAACCTTGATAC
TTACCTGATCCAACGGCTGCGACTTGGGGCAGGGGGTCCTAGGGGTGGTCTGGCCAGGAGCCGCGGGGGC
GGACTGCGCGGTGCCCAGGAGCACAGCTGCGCTCTCAGGCACGACACGACTCCTCCGCTGCCCACCGCAG
ACTGAGGCAGCGCTGAGTCGCCGGCGCCGCAGCGCAGATGGTCGCGCCCGTGCCCCCCTATCTCGCGCCT
CGCGTGGTGCGGTCCGGCTGGGCCGGCGGCGGCGCGGACGCGACCAAGGTGGCCGGGAAGGGGAGTTTGC
GGGGGACCGGCGAGTGACGTCAGCGCGCCTTCAGTGCTGAGGCGGCGGTGGCGCGCGCCGCCAGGCGGGG
GCGAAGGCACTGTCCGCGGTGCTGAAGCTGGCAGTGCGCACGCGCCTCGCCGCATCCTGTTTCCCCTCCC
CCTCTCTGATAGGGGATGCGCAATTTGGGGAATGGGGGTTGGGTGCTTGTCCAGTGGGTCGGGGTCGGTC
GTCAATTTAAATACTGAAAAGGGCGAATTCCAGCACACTGGAGCTCGGATCTTCCTAGAGCATGGCTACG
TAGATAAGTAGCATGGCGGGTTAATCATTAACTACAAGGAACCCCTAGTGATGGAGTTGGCCACTCCCTC
TCTGCGCGCTCGCTCGCTCACTGAGGCCGGGCGACCAAAGGTCGCCCGACGCCCGGGCTTTGCCCGGGCG
GCCTCAGTGAGCGAGCGAGCGCGCAGCTG
